>Addgene plasmid #178603 | pCEP4-MR1 | addgene full sequence | sequence record 354742 | Addgene NGS Result
GGGATTCTCGGGACCCCTCCTCTTCCTCTTCAAGGTCACCAGACAGAGATGCTACTGGGGCAACGGAAGA
AAAGCTGGGTGCGGCCTGTGAGGATCAGCTTATCGATGATAAGCTGTCAAACATGAGAATTCTTGAAGAC
GAAAGGGCCTCGTGATACGCCTATTTTTATAGGTTAATGTCATGATAATAATGGTTTCTTAGACGTCAGG
TGGCACTTTTCGGGGAAATGTGCGCGGAACCCCTATTTGTTTATTTTTCTAAATACATTCAAATATGTAT
CCGCTCATGAGACAATAACCCTGATAAATGCTTCAATAATATTGAAAAAGGAAGAGTATGAGTATTCAAC
ATTTCCGTGTCGCCCTTATTCCCTTTTTTGCGGCATTTTGCCTTCCTGTTTTTGCTCACCCAGAAACGCT
GGTGAAAGTAAAAGATGCTGAAGATCAGTTGGGTGCACGAGTGGGTTACATCGAACTGGATCTCAACAGC
GGTAAGATCCTTGAGAGTTTTCGCCCCGAAGAACGTTTTCCAATGATGAGCACTTTTAAAGTTCTGCTAT
GTGGCGCGGTATTATCCCGTGTTGACGCCGGGCAAGAGCAACTCGGTCGCCGCATACACTATTCTCAGAA
TGACTTGGTTGAGTACTCACCAGTCACAGAAAAGCATCTTACGGATGGCATGACAGTAAGAGAATTATGC
AGTGCTGCCATAACCATGAGTGATAACACTGCGGCCAACTTACTTCTGACAACGATCGGAGGACCGAAGG
AGCTAACCGCTTTTTTGCACAACATGGGGGATCATGTAACTCGCCTTGATCGTTGGGAACCGGAGCTGAA
TGAAGCCATACCAAACGACGAGCGTGACACCACGATGCCTGCAGCAATGGCAACAACGTTGCGCAAACTA
TTAACTGGCGAACTACTTACTCTAGCTTCCCGGCAACAATTAATAGACTGGATGGAGGCGGATAAAGTTG
CAGGACCACTTCTGCGCTCGGCCCTTCCGGCTGGCTGGTTTATTGCTGATAAATCTGGAGCCGGTGAGCG
TGGGTCTCGCGGTATCATTGCAGCACTGGGGCCAGATGGTAAGCCCTCCCGTATCGTAGTTATCTACACG
ACGGGGAGTCAGGCAACTATGGATGAACGAAATAGACAGATCGCTGAGATAGGTGCCTCACTGATTAAGC
ATTGGTAACTGTCAGACCAAGTTTACTCATATATACTTTAGATTGATTTAAAACTTCATTTTTAATTTAA
AAGGATCTAGGTGAAGATCCTTTTTGATAATCTCATGACCAAAATCCCTTAACGTGAGTTTTCGTTCCAC
TGAGCGTCAGACCCCGTAGAAAAGATCAAAGGATCTTCTTGAGATCCTTTTTTTCTGCGCGTAATCTGCT
GCTTGCAAACAAAAAAACCACCGCTACCAGCGGTGGTTTGTTTGCCGGATCAAGAGCTACCAACTCTTTT
TCCGAAGGTAACTGGCTTCAGCAGAGCGCAGATACCAAATACTGTCCTTCTAGTGTAGCCGTAGTTAGGC
CACCACTTCAAGAACTCTGTAGCACCGCCTACATACCTCGCTCTGCTAATCCTGTTACCAGTGGCTGCTG
CCAGTGGCGATAAGTCGTGTCTTACCGGGTTGGACTCAAGACGATAGTTACCGGATAAGGCGCAGCGGTC
GGGCTGAACGGGGGGTTCGTGCACACAGCCCAGCTTGGAGCGAACGACCTACACCGAACTGAGATACCTA
CAGCGTGAGCTATGAGAAAGCGCCACGCTTCCCGAAGGGAGAAAGGCGGACAGGTATCCGGTAAGCGGCA
GGGTCGGAACAGGAGAGCGCACGAGGGAGCTTCCAGGGGGAAACGCCTGGTATCTTTATAGTCCTGTCGG
GTTTCGCCACCTCTGACTTGAGCGTCGATTTTTGTGATGCTCGTCAGGGGGGCGGAGCCTATGGAAAAAC
GCCAGCAACGCGGCCTTTTTACGGTTCCTGGCCTTTTGCTGGCCTTGAAGCTGTCCCTGATGGTCGTCAT
CTACCTGCCTGGACAGCATGGCCTGCAACGCGGGCATCCCGATGCCGCCGGAAGCGAGAAGAATCATAAT
GGGGAAGGCCATCCAGCCTCGCGTCGCGAACGCCAGCAAGACGTAGCCCAGCGCGTCGGCCCCGAGATGC
GCCGCGTGCGGCTGCTGGAGATGGCGGACGCGATGGATATGTTCTGCCAAGGGTTGGTTTGCGCATTCAC
AGTTCTCCGCAAGAATTGATTGGCTCCAATTCTTGGAGTGGTGAATCCGTTAGCGAGGTGCCGCCCTGCT
TCATCCCCGTGGCCCGTTGCTCGCGTTTGCTGGCGGTGTCCCCGGAAGAAATATATTTGCATGTCTTTAG
TTCTATGATGACACAAACCCCGCCCAGCGTCTTGTCATTGGCGAATTCGAACACGCAGATGCAGTCGGGG
CGGCGCGGTCCGAGGTCCACTTCGCATATTAAGGTGACGCGTGTGGCCTCGAACACCGAGCGACCCTGCA
GCGACCCGCTTAACAGCGTCAACAGCGTGCCGCAGATCCCGGGGGGCAATGAGATATGAAAAAGCCTGAA
CTCACCGCGACGTCTGTCGAGAAGTTTCTGATCGAAAAGTTCGACAGCGTCTCCGACCTGATGCAGCTCT
CGGAGGGCGAAGAATCTCGTGCTTTCAGCTTCGATGTAGGAGGGCGTGGATATGTCCTGCGGGTAAATAG
CTGCGCCGATGGTTTCTACAAAGATCGTTATGTTTATCGGCACTTTGCATCGGCCGCGCTCCCGATTCCG
GAAGTGCTTGACATTGGGGAATTCAGCGAGAGCCTGACCTATTGCATCTCCCGCCGTGCACAGGGTGTCA
CGTTGCAAGACCTGCCTGAAACCGAACTGCCCGCTGTTCTGCAGCCGGTCGCGGAGGCCATGGATGCGAT
CGCTGCGGCCGATCTTAGCCAGACGAGCGGGTTCGGCCCATTCGGACCGCAAGGAATCGGTCAATACACT
ACATGGCGTGATTTCATATGCGCGATTGCTGATCCCCATGTGTATCACTGGCAAACTGTGATGGACGACA
CCGTCAGTGCGTCCGTCGCGCAGGCTCTCGATGAGCTGATGCTTTGGGCCGAGGACTGCCCCGAAGTCCG
GCACCTCGTGCACGCGGATTTCGGCTCCAACAATGTCCTGACGGACAATGGCCGCATAACAGCGGTCATT
GACTGGAGCGAGGCGATGTTCGGGGATTCCCAATACGAGGTCGCCAACATCTTCTTCTGGAGGCCGTGGT
TGGCTTGTATGGAGCAGCAGACGCGCTACTTCGAGCGGAGGCATCCGGAGCTTGCAGGATCGCCGCGGCT
CCGGGCGTATATGCTCCGCATTGGTCTTGACCAACTCTATCAGAGCTTGGTTGACGGCAATTTCGATGAT
GCAGCTTGGGCGCAGGGTCGATGCGACGCAATCGTCCGATCCGGAGCCGGGACTGTCGGGCGTACACAAA
TCGCCCGCAGAAGCGCGGCCGTCTGGACCGATGGCTGTGTAGAAGTACTCGCCGATAGTGGAAACCGACG
CCCCAGCACTCGTCCGGATCGGGAGATGGGGGAGGCTAACTGAAACACGGAAGGAGACAATACCGGAAGG
AACCCGCGCTATGACGGCAATAAAAAGACAGAATAAAACGCACGGGTGTTGGGTCGTTTGTTCATAAACG
CGGGGTTCGGTCCCAGGGCTGGCACTCTGTCGATACCCCACCGAGACCCCATTGGGGCCAATACGCCCGC
GTTTCTTCCTTTTCCCCACCCCACCCCCCAAGTTCGGGTGAAGGCCCAGGGCTCGCAGCCAACGTCGGGG
CGGCAGGCCCTGCCATAGCCACTGGCCCCGTGGGTTAGGGACGGGGTCCCCCATGGGGAATGGTTTATGG
TTCGTGGGGGTTATTATTTTGGGCGTTGCGTGGGGTCAGGTCCACGACTGGACTGAGCAGACAGACCCAT
GGTTTTTGGATGGCCTGGGCATGGACCGCATGTACTGGCGCGACACGAACACCGGGCGTCTGTGGCTGCC
AAACACCCCCGACCCCCAAAAACCACCGCGCGGATTTCTGGCGTGCCAAGCTAGTCGACCAATTCTCATG
TTTGACAGCTTATCATCGCAGATCCGGGCAACGTTGTTGCCATTGCTGCAGGCGCAGAACTGGTAGGTAT
GGAAGATCTATACATTGAATCAATATTGGCAATTAGCCATATTAGTCATTGGTTATATAGCATAAATCAA
TATTGGCTATTGGCCATTGCATACGTTGTATCTATATCATAATATGTACATTTATATTGGCTCATGTCCA
ATATGACCGCCATGTTGACATTGATTATTGACTAGTTATTAATAGTAATCAATTACGGGGTCATTAGTTC
ATAGCCCATATATGGAGTTCCGCGTTACATAACTTACGGTAAATGGCCCGCCTGGCTGACCGCCCAACGA
CCCCCGCCCATTGACGTCAATAATGACGTATGTTCCCATAGTAACGCCAATAGGGACTTTCCATTGACGT
CAATGGGTGGAGTATTTACGGTAAACTGCCCACTTGGCAGTACATCAAGTGTATCATATGCCAAGTCCGC
CCCCTATTGACGTCAATGACGGTAAATGGCCCGCCTGGCATTATGCCCAGTACATGACCTTACGGGACTT
TCCTACTTGGCAGTACATCTACGTATTAGTCATCGCTATTACCATGGTGATGCGGTTTTGGCAGTACACC
AATGGGCGTGGATAGCGGTTTGACTCACGGGGATTTCCAAGTCTCCACCCCATTGACGTCAATGGGAGTT
TGTTTTGGCACCAAAATCAACGGGACTTTCCAAAATGTCGTAATAACCCCGCCCCGTTGACGCAAATGGG
CGGTAGGCGTGTACGGTGGGAGGTCTATATAAGCAGAGCTCGTTTAGTGAACCGTCAGATCTCTAGAAGC
TGGGTACCAGCTGCTAGCGCCACCATGAAGACCATCATCGCCCTGAGCTACATCTTCTGCCTGGTGTTCG
CCGAGCAGAAATTGATCAGCGAGGAGGACCTGGGCAGCCCTGGAGGCAGTTCAGGAGGCTCTCGTACCCA
TTCCCTTCGTTACTTTCGCCTTGGTGTATCAGATCCTATCCACGGTGTCCCCGAATTTATCTCTGTAGGA
TACGTTGACTCACATCCCATCACTACATATGACAGCGTCACACGCCAGAAGGAGCCAAGGGCTCCATGGA
TGGCCGAGAACTTGGCACCAGATCATTGGGAACGCTATACACAACTGTTGCGCGGCTGGCAACAAATGTT
CAAAGTTGAACTCAAAAGACTCCAACGCCATTATAATCATAGTGGATCACATACTTATCAGCGAATGATA
GGTTGTGAGCTGCTTGAGGATGGAAGCACCACTGGGTTCCTGCAGTACGCTTATGATGGTCAGGACTTTC
TCATATTCAACAAAGACACCCTTAGTTGGCTTGCTGTTGACAACGTTGCACACACCATTAAACAAGCCTG
GGAAGCCAACCAGCACGAACTGTTGTACCAAAAGAACTGGCTTGAGGAGGAGTGCATCGCCTGGTTGAAA
CGGTTCCTCGAATATGGCAAGGACACACTTCAACGCACCGAACCCCCACTTGTCAGGGTGAATCGGAAGG
AAACTTTCCCAGGTGTCACTGCACTCTTCTGTAAGGCCCATGGTTTCTATCCTCCTGAAATCTACATGAC
TTGGATGAAGAACGGTGAAGAAATAGTGCAAGAGATCGATTACGGCGATATTCTTCCCAGCGGGGACGGT
ACTTATCAAGCATGGGCCTCCATAGAACTCGACCCTCAATCTAGCAACTTGTATAGTTGCCACGTCGAAC
ATTGCGGCGTACACATGGTACTTCAGGTCCCTCAAGAGTCAGAAACTATTCCACTGGTTATGAAAGCTGT
TTCCGGGAGTATTGTTTTGGTCATTGTCCTCGCTGGAGTAGGGGTATTGGTTTGGCGCAGACGACCCCGG
GAACAGAATGGAGCAATCTATTTGCCGACGCCCGACCGGTAATGACTCGAGGCCGGCAAGGCCGGATCCA
GACATGATAAGATACATTGATGAGTTTGGACAAACCACAACTAGAATGCAGTGAAAAAAATGCTTTATTT
GTGAAATTTGTGATGCTATTGCTTTATTTGTAACCATTATAAGCTGCAATAAACAAGTTAACAACAACAA
TTGCATTCATTTTATGTTTCAGGTTCAGGGGGAGGTGTGGGAGGTTTTTTAAAGCAAGTAAAACCTCTAC
AAATGTGGTATGGCTGATTATGATCCGGCTGCCTCGCGCGTTTCGGTGATGACGGTGAAAACCTCTGACA
CATGCAGCTCCCGGAGACGGTCACAGCTTGTCTGTAAGCGGATGCCGGGAGCAGACAAGCCCGTCAGGGC
GCGTCAGCGGGTGTTGGCGGGTGTCGGGGCGCAGCCATGAGGTCGACTCTAGAGGATCGATCCCCGCCCC
GGACGAACTAAACCTGACTACGACATCTCTGCCCCTTCTTCGCGGGGCAGTGCATGTAATCCCTTCAGTT
GGTTGGTACAACTTGCCAACTGGGCCCTGTTCCACATGTGACACGGGGGGGGACCAAACACAAAGGGGTT
CTCTGACTGTAGTTGACATCCTTATAAATGGATGTGCACATTTGCCAACACTGAGTGGCTTTCATCCTGG
AGCAGACTTTGCAGTCTGTGGACTGCAACACAACATTGCCTTTATGTGTAACTCTTGGCTGAAGCTCTTA
CACCAATGCTGGGGGACATGTACCTCCCAGGGGCCCAGGAAGACTACGGGAGGCTACACCAACGTCAATC
AGAGGGGCCTGTGTAGCTACCGATAAGCGGACCCTCAAGAGGGCATTAGCAATAGTGTTTATAAGGCCCC
CTTGTTAACCCTAAACGGGTAGCATATGCTTCCCGGGTAGTAGTATATACTATCCAGACTAACCCTAATT
CAATAGCATATGTTACCCAACGGGAAGCATATGCTATCGAATTAGGGTTAGTAAAAGGGTCCTAAGGAAC
AGCGATATCTCCCACCCCATGAGCTGTCACGGTTTTATTTACATGGGGTCAGGATTCCACGAGGGTAGTG
AACCATTTTAGTCACAAGGGCAGTGGCTGAAGATCAAGGAGCGGGCAGTGAACTCTCCTGAATCTTCGCC
TGCTTCTTCATTCTCCTTCGTTTAGCTAATAGAATAACTGCTGAGTTGTGAACAGTAAGGTGTATGTGAG
GTGCTCGAAAACAAGGTTTCAGGTGACGCCCCCAGAATAAAATTTGGACGGGGGGTTCAGTGGTGGCATT
GTGCTATGACACCAATATAACCCTCACAAACCCCTTGGGCAATAAATACTAGTGTAGGAATGAAACATTC
TGAATATCTTTAACAATAGAAATCCATGGGGTGGGGACAAGCCGTAAAGACTGGATGTCCATCTCACACG
AATTTATGGCTATGGGCAACACATAATCCTAGTGCAATATGATACTGGGGTTATTAAGATGTGTCCCAGG
CAGGGACCAAGACAGGTGAACCATGTTGTTACACTCTATTTGTAACAAGGGGAAAGAGAGTGGACGCCGA
CAGCAGCGGACTCCACTGGTTGTCTCTAACACCCCCGAAAATTAAACGGGGCTCCACGCCAATGGGGCCC
ATAAACAAAGACAAGTGGCCACTCTTTTTTTTGAAATTGTGGAGTGGGGGCACGCGTCAGCCCCCACACG
CCGCCCTGCGGTTTTGGACTGTAAAATAAGGGTGTAATAACTTGGCTGATTGTAACCCCGCTAACCACTG
CGGTCAAACCACTTGCCCACAAAACCACTAATGGCACCCCGGGGAATACCTGCATAAGTAGGTGGGCGGG
CCAAGATAGGGGCGCGATTGCTGCGATCTGGAGGACAAATTACACACACTTGCGCCTGAGCGCCAAGCAC
AGGGTTGTTGGTCCTCATATTCACGAGGTCGCTGAGAGCACGGTGGGCTAATGTTGCCATGGGTAGCATA
TACTACCCAAATATCTGGATAGCATATGCTATCCTAATCTATATCTGGGTAGCATAGGCTATCCTAATCT
ATATCTGGGTAGCATATGCTATCCTAATCTATATCTGGGTAGTATATGCTATCCTAATTTATATCTGGGT
AGCATAGGCTATCCTAATCTATATCTGGGTAGCATATGCTATCCTAATCTATATCTGGGTAGTATATGCT
ATCCTAATCTGTATCCGGGTAGCATATGCTATCCTAATAGAGATTAGGGTAGTATATGCTATCCTAATTT
ATATCTGGGTAGCATATACTACCCAAATATCTGGATAGCATATGCTATCCTAATCTATATCTGGGTAGCA
TATGCTATCCTAATCTATATCTGGGTAGCATAGGCTATCCTAATCTATATCTGGGTAGCATATGCTATCC
TAATCTATATCTGGGTAGTATATGCTATCCTAATTTATATCTGGGTAGCATAGGCTATCCTAATCTATAT
CTGGGTAGCATATGCTATCCTAATCTATATCTGGGTAGTATATGCTATCCTAATCTGTATCCGGGTAGCA
TATGCTATCCTCATGCATATACAGTCAGCATATGATACCCAGTAGTAGAGTGGGAGTGCTATCCTTTGCA
TATGCCGCCACCTCCCAAGGGGGCGTGAATTTTCGCTGCTTGTCCTTTTCCTGCTGGTTGCTCCCATTCT
TAGGTGAATTTAAGGAGGCCAGGCTAAAGCCGTCGCATGTCTGATTGCTCACCAGGTAAATGTCGCTAAT
GTTTTCCAACGCGAGAAGGTGTTGAGCGCGGAGCTGAGTGACGTGACAACATGGGTATGCCCAATTGCCC
CATGTTGGGAGGACGAAAATGGTGACAAGACAGATGGCCAGAAATACACCAACAGCACGCATGATGTCTA
CTGGGGATTTATTCTTTAGTGCGGGGGAATACACGGCTTTTAATACGATTGAGGGCGTCTCCTAACAAGT
TACATCACTCCTGCCCTTCCTCACCCTCATCTCCATCACCTCCTTCATCTCCGTCATCTCCGTCATCACC
CTCCGCGGCAGCCCCTTCCACCATAGGTGGAAACCAGGGAGGCAAATCTACTCCATCGTCAAAGCTGCAC
ACAGTCACCCTGATATTGCAGGTAGGAGCGGGCTTTGTCATAACAAGGTCCTTAATCGCATCCTTCAAAA
CCTCAGCAAATATATGAGTTTGTAAAAAGACCATGAAATAACAGACAATGGACTCCCTTAGCGGGCCAGG
TTGTGGGCCGGGTCCAGGGGCCATTCCAAAGGGGAGACGACTCAATGGTGTAAGACGACATTGTGGAATA
GCAAGGGCAGTTCCTCGCCTTAGGTTGTAAAGGGAGGTCTTACTACCTCCATATACGAACACACCGGCGA
CCCAAGTTCCTTCGTCGGTAGTCCTTTCTACGTGACTCCTAGCCAGGAGAGCTCTTAAACCTTCTGCAAT
GTTCTCAAATTTCGGGTTGGAACCTCCTTGACCACGATGCTTTCCAAACCACCCTCCTTTTTTGCGCCTG
CCTCCATCACCCTGACCCCGGGGTCCAGTGCTTGGGCCTTCTCCTGGGTCATCTGCGGGGCCCTGCTCTA
TCGCTCCCGGGGGCACGTCAGGCTCACCATCTGGGCCACCTTCTTGGTGGTATTCAAAATAATCGGCTTC
CCCTACAGGGTGGAAAAATGGCCTTCTACCTGGAGGGGGCCTGCGCGGTGGAGACCCGGATGATGATGAC
TGACTACTGGGACTCCTGGGCCTCTTTTCTCCACGTCCACGACCTCTCCCCCTGGCTCTTTCACGACTTC
CCCCCCTGGCTCTTTCACGTCCTCTACCCCGGCGGCCTCCACTACCTCCTCGACCCCGGCCTCCACTACC
TCCTCGACCCCGGCCTCCACTGCCTCCTCGACCCCGGCCTCCACCTCCTGCTCCTGCCCCTCCTGCTCCT
GCCCCTCCTCCTGCTCCTGCCCCTCCTGCCCCTCCTGCTCCTGCCCCTCCTSCCCCTCCTSCTCCTSCCC
CTCCTSCCCCTCCTSCTCCTSCCCCTCCTSCCCCTCCTCCTSCTCCTSCCCCTCCTSCCCCTCCTCCTSC
TCCTSCCCCTCCTSCCCCTCCTGCTCCTGCCCCTCCTGCCCCTCCTGCTCCTGCCCCTCCTGCCCCTCCT
GCTCCTGCCCCTCCTGCTCCTGCCCCTCCTGCTCCTGCCCCTCCTGCTCCTGCCCCTCCTGCCCCTCCTG
CCCCTCCTCCTGCTCCTGCCCCTCCTGCTCCTGCCCCTCCTGCCCCTCCTGCCCCTCCTGCTCCTGCCCC
TCCTCCTGCTCCTGCCCCTCCTSCCCCTCCTGCCCCTCCTCCTGCTCCTGCCCCTCCTGCCCCTCCTCCT
GCTCCTGCCCCTCCTCCTSCTCCTGCCCCTCCTGCCCCTCCTGCCCCTCCTCCTSCTCCTSCCCCTCCTG
CCCCTCCTCCTSCTCCTSCCCCTCCTCCTGCTCCTSCCCCTCCTSCYCCTCCTGCYCCTCCTCCTSCTCC
TGCCCCTCCTCCTGCTCCTGCCCCTCCTGCCCCTCCTGCCCCTCCTGCCCCTCCTCCTGCTCCTGCCCCT
CCTCCTGCTCCTGCCCCTCCTGCTCCTGCCCCTCCCGCTCCTGCTCCTGCTCCTGTTCCACCGTGGGTCC
CTTTGCAGCCAATGCAACTTGGACGTTTTTGGGGTCTCCGGACACCATCTCTATGTCTTGGCCCTGATCC
TGAGCCGCCCGGGGCTCCTGGTCTTCCGCCTCCTCGTCCTCGTCCTCTTCCCCGTCCTCGTCCATGGTTA
TCACCCCCTCTTCTTTGAGGTCCACTGCCGCCGGAGCCTTCTGGTCCAGATGTGTCTCCCTTCTCTCCTA
GGCCATTTCCAGGTCCTGTACCTGGCCCCTCGTCAGACATGATTCACACTAAAAGAGATCAATAGACATC
TTTATTAGACGACGCTCAGTGAATACAGGGAGTGCAGACTCCTGCCCCCTCCAACAGCCCCCCCACCCTC
ATCCCCTTCATGGTCGCTGTCAGACAGATCCAGGTCTGAAAATTCCCCATCCTCCGAACCATCCTCGTCC
TCATCACCAATTACTCGCAGCCCGGAAAACTCCCGCTGAACATCCTCAAGATTTGCGTCCTGAGCCTCAA
GCCAGGCCTCAAATTCCTCGTCCCCCTTTTTGCTGGACGGTAGGGATG
Features (pLannotate 1.2.2; 22 found; start..end, strand, type, name):
     97..120     -  promoter       tet promoter (fragment): E. coli promoter for tetracycline efflux protein gene
    233..337     +  promoter       AmpR promoter: bla
    338..1198    +  CDS            AmpR: β-lactamase; bla; confers resistance to ampicillin, carbenicillin, and related antibiotics
   1369..1957    +  rep_origin     ori: high-copy-number ColE1/pMB1/pBR322/pUC origin of replication
   2003..2161    -  CDS            TcR (fragment): tetracycline efflux protein; tet; confers resistance to tetracycline
   2282..2482    -  CDS            MDV035 (fragment): UL24_GAHVM - Protein inferred from homology: Swiss-Prot protein existence level 3. May play a role in the dispersal of host nucleolin from the nucleolus throughout the nucleus leading to a decrease in ribosome biogenesis. From Gallid herpesvirus 2 (strain Chicken/Md5/ATCC VR-987) (GaHV-2) (Marek's disease herpesvirus type 1).
   2471..2533    +  promoter       Mini-TK promoter: minimal herpes simplex virus (HSV) thymidine kinase promoter
   2576..3613    +  CDS            HygR: hygromycin B phosphotransferase confers resistance to hygromycin
   3655..3703    +  polyA_signal   HSV TK poly(A) signal: herpes simplex virus thymidine kinase polyadenylation signal (Cole and Stacy, 1985)
   3903..4127    +  CDS            gH (fragment): GH_HHV11 - Experimental evidence at protein level: Swiss-Prot protein existence level 1. The heterodimer glycoprotein H-glycoprotein L is required for the fusion of viral and plasma membranes leading to virus entry into the host cell. Following initial binding to host receptor, membrane fusion is mediated by the fusion machinery composed of gB and the heterodimer gH/gL. May also be involved in the fusion between the virion envelope and the outer nuclear membrane during virion morphogenesis. From Human herpesvirus 1 (strain 17) (HHV-1) (Human herpes simplex virus 1).
   4158..4183    -  CDS            bla(M) (fragment): β-lactamase lacking the signal sequence; bla(M); allows cytosolic expression of β-lactamase
   4357..4736    +  enhancer       CMV enhancer: human cytomegalovirus immediate early enhancer
   4738..4937    +  promoter       CMV promoter: human cytomegalovirus (CMV) immediate early promoter
   5100..6059    +  CDS            MR1 (fragment): HMR1_HUMAN - Experimental evidence at protein level: Swiss-Prot protein existence level 1. Antigen-presenting molecule specialized in displaying microbial pyrimidine-based metabolites to alpha-beta T cell receptors (TCR) on innate-type mucosal-associated invariant T (MAIT) cells (PubMed:23051753, PubMed:26795251, PubMed:12794138, PubMed:19416870, PubMed:22692454, PubMed:23846752). In complex with B2M preferentially presents riboflavin-derived metabolites to semi-invariant TRAV1-2 TCRs on MAIT cells, guiding immune surveillance of the microbial metabolome at mucosal epithelial barriers (PubMed:
   6085..6219    -  polyA_signal   SV40 poly(A) signal: SV40 polyadenylation signal
   6242..6325    -  CDS            large T antigen (fragment): large T antigen from SV40 (simian virus 40)
   6328..6368    +  CDS            rop (fragment): Rop protein, which maintains plasmids at low copy number; rop
   6480..6498    -  misc_feature   MCS (fragment): pUC18/19 multiple cloning site
   6944..8733    -  rep_origin     oriP: Epstein-Barr virus oriP replication origin (Yates et al., 2000)
   8734..8952    -  CDS            gL (fragment): GL_EBVB9 - Experimental evidence at protein level: Swiss-Prot protein existence level 1. The heterodimer glycoprotein H-glycoprotein L is required for the fusion of viral and plasma membranes leading to virus entry into the host cell. Acts as a functional inhibitor of gH and maintains gH in an inhibited form. Upon binding to host integrins, gL dissociates from gH leading to activation of the viral fusion glycoproteins gB and gH. Fusion of EBV with B-lymphocytes requires the additional receptor- binding protein gp42, which forms a complex with gH/gL. The heterodimer gH/gL targets also host EPHA
   9035..10960   -  CDS            EBNA1: Epstein-Barr nuclear antigen 1, also known as EBNA-1 crucial for latent viral infection, and for episomal amplification of vectors containing the oriP origin (Okita et al., 2013)
  10998..94      -  CDS            BRRF2_EBVB9 (fragment) (across the origin): Protein inferred from homology: Swiss-Prot protein existence level 3. From Epstein-Barr virus (strain B95-8) (HHV-4) (Human herpesvirus 4).
