[The description below was written by a language model from this plasmid's Addgene catalogue record and pLannotate feature annotations shown in this document.]
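Description:
pCEP4-MR1 is a mammalian expression plasmid built on the pCEP4 episomal backbone, carrying human MR1, the MHC class I-related antigen-presenting molecule that displays microbial riboflavin-derived metabolites to MAIT cells. In bacteria it is maintained through a high-copy ColE1/pUC-type origin and selected with ampicillin via the β-lactamase gene. In mammalian cells, the Epstein-Barr virus oriP origin together with the plasmid-encoded EBNA1 protein allows the vector to replicate and persist as an extrachromosomal episome in suitable primate cells. A hygromycin B phosphotransferase cassette, driven by an HSV thymidine kinase promoter and ended by the TK polyadenylation signal, provides selection for cells that retain it.

The MR1 coding sequence was inserted between NheI and XhoI sites, downstream of the CMV immediate early enhancer and promoter and upstream of an SV40 polyadenylation signal. According to the catalogue entry, the native leader is replaced by a hemagglutinin signal peptide followed by a c-myc epitope at the N terminus. The tag should therefore sit on the extracellular side of the mature protein, which would allow surface MR1 to be detected with anti-myc antibodies. The feature table annotates only the MR1 portion of the open reading frame, not the signal peptide or tag. The short herpesvirus, tetracycline resistance, rop and large T antigen fragments it lists appear to be backbone remnants rather than functional elements. The sequenced record is 11,248 nt, slightly shorter than the catalogued total size of 11,464 bp. The stated purpose is mammalian expression of myc-tagged MR1, and the associated work concerns chaperoning of MR1 by TAPBPR.
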