Addgene plasmid #178603: pCEP4-MR1
Purpose: Mammalian expression of myc-tagged MR1
Depositing lab: Erik Procko. Depositing organization: University of Illinois at Urbana-Champaign. Publication: TAPBPR employs a ligand-independent docking mechanism to chaperone MR1 molecules. McShan AC, Devlin CA, Papadaki GF, Sun Y, Green AI, Morozov GI, Burslem GM, Procko E, Sgourakis NG. Nat Chem Biol. 2022 Jun 20. pii: 10.1038/s41589-022-01049-9. doi: 10.1038/s41589-022-01049-9. PubMed 35725941.
Backbone
  Vector backbone: pCEP4
  Backbone manufacturer: Invitrogen
  Backbone size w/o insert (bp): 10381
  Total vector size (bp): 11464
  Vector type: Mammalian Expression
  Selectable markers: Hygromycin
Growth in bacteria
  Bacterial resistance: Ampicillin, 100 μg/mL
  Growth temperature: 37°C
  Growth strain: DH5alpha
  Copy number: High Copy
Gene/Insert
  Gene/Insert name: MR1
  Species: H. sapiens (human)
  Insert size (bp): 1083
  GenBank ID: NP_001522.1
  Entrez Gene: MR1 (a.k.a. HLALS)
  Promoter: CMV
  Tag / fusion protein: Signal peptide from hemagglutinin (N terminal on insert); Extracellular c-myc epitope ta (N terminal on insert)
  Cloning method: Restriction Enzyme; 5′ cloning site NheI (not destroyed); 3′ cloning site XhoI (not destroyed)
  Sequencing primers: 5′ CMV_fwd; 3′ EBV_rev
Terms and licenses: Academic/Nonprofit Terms; Industry Terms: Not Available to Industry
How to cite: pCEP4-MR1 was a gift from Erik Procko (Addgene plasmid # 178603 ; http://n2t.net/addgene:178603 ; RRID:Addgene_178603)
